>Addgene plasmid #26951 | pJH4.66 | depositor full sequence | sequence record 12763 | Author sequence
AAATTGTAAACGTTAATATTTTGTTAAAATTCGCGTTAAATTTTTGTTAAATCAGCTCATTTTTTAACCA
ATAGGCCGAAATCGGCAAAATCCCTTATAAATCAAAAGAATAGACCGAGATAGGGT
[37 nt withheld, positions 127-163]
AAAGAACGTGGACTCCAACGTCAAAGG
[49 nt withheld, positions 191-239]
T
[91 nt withheld, positions 241-331]
G
[124 nt withheld, positions 333-456]
CCCATTCGCCATTCAGGCTACGCAACTGTTGGGAAGGGCGATCGGTGCGGGCCTCTTCGCTATTACGCCA
GCTGGCGAAGGGGGGATGTGCTGCAAGGCGATTAAGTTGGGTAACGCCAGGGTTTTCCCAGTCACGACGT
TGTAAAACGACGGCCAGTGAATTGTAATACGACTCACTATAGGGCGAATTGGAGCTCCACCGCGGTGGCG
GCCGCGCGGAAGATCTGGAAGTAAAATATTGTAATATTTTCCCTAAATTTCACTTAAAAATAAGGATTTT
TGCAACGTAAAACCTCAAAAATTCGCTGAAATTGACGATTTTTGTTCAAAATTTTGAAAAACAGGGTTAA
TTTTAGCTGAAAATCTTCAATTTTGCCAGAAATTGGCTTTTTTTNCCGTCGCCACACGGAGAACTTGCCA
AAAATGAAGACTTTTAGCCAATTTAGCCCTGAAAATTCGAGTTTTGGGCGATTTTTGGTCTGAGAAGCCG
TTTTCGCAGTATATTATATTTTCTCGTTAAATTTCATTTTAAAATAAACATTTTGAACGTATAACCCCAA
AAATTCGCTGCGCAATGGATGATTTTTGTCCAAAGTTTTGATAATTTTAGCTAAAAACCTCGAATTTTGG
CAATTTTTCGTGCCNNGCATCGGCCGAAAGTTGACTTTTTTTGGAATTATCATAATTTAATGCACATTTT
GGTAGTTTATCTCACATAATCTGTCTGCAGGCGGGAAAAATTTGAGATAAACTACTAAAAGATGCAAAAC
AAGGATGATAATTCCAGAAAATCAACTTCGGACCGTCTCGACACGGAAAATTGAGCGAAATTGGAGTTTT
AAAATGATTTAGCCCTGAAAATTCGAGAAATTTAGGCGGTTTTGGGTCTGAAAAGGCGTTTTCGCAGTAT
TTTCTNCGCTAAATTTCATTTATTATCACATAATATCAGTACTTAGGCGAATATCTTGTAGAAATGTTGG
TTTTGTTCGATAATTCTCTACTTTTAGAGTCGATTCACGAGAAAATGTTGCACCATCTTACTTTTTTCCC
TTGTAAAACATAGATTCTTCTGTACAATGAAAGAGAACACAATTTCTTCGTGAAGCAACTCAAAAAGTAG
AGAAAATTCGAACAAAACCCAACATTTCTACAAGATATTCGTCTAAATAGTGATATAATGTGTTAATAAG
CATATTTTAAATGAAATTTAGCGAAAAAACTGCGAAAATTTGTCAAAAAAGCGAATTTCCATCCGATCAG
CAGATCTCTAAAAGTTACATAAAATTGAAAGTTTTGTGGGGAAATTGTTTTAAAACACGCCTATGGTAAT
ACGAGAACATAAAATTCTGAGAATGCGTATTACACAACATATTCGACGCGCAAAATATAACTATATCTCG
TAGCGAAAACTACAGTAATCCTTAAATGACTACTGTANGCGATTGTGTCGATTTACGGGCTCGATTCTCG
GAAAAAAAAATCATTTTTCAAATTTTGACAGCGATATTCAATTTTTCTTCGTTTTTTCGTATNTTCTCAG
TCATTTTTGTGCTTATTTTTAATATTTTATTCATTAATAAATTNAATTTAATTGAAAAACGTCCAGACGT
ATTTTTACATTTCCCGTCTATTTCCGTAATAGGCGGTTAATAACGTAGAAATACGTCTGTATGAGTTTAC
TCATCAAAATGACACGAATATTGGACGTTTTTAAATCAAATTAATTTATTAATAGGTAAAATATTAAAAA
ATAAACACAAAAATGACAAAGGAATAGGAAAACACGAAGAGAAATTGAGTATCGCTGTNCAAAATTCGAA
AAACGTGGATTTTTCCAAGAATCGAGCCCGTAAATCGACACATTCGCTACAGTAGTCATTTAAGGATTAT
TGTAGTTTTCGCTACGAGATACTTTGCGCGCCAAAAACGTGGTGAAATACGCATTCTCAGAATTTTATGT
TCCCGTAATACCACAATGACCGAATATCATAATAAAAAAATTCAAAAACAATTTCTAGATTTTATATGAT
TTTCTGAAAATTGAAAAAATCTCAGTTTTCACCTAATTATATTTGAACTACAGCCAATTGAACTCGTTCG
TTGGAGCGCGCTTGCATTATTTTCATTAATTAATTTTATTAATCCTCATTATTTCACTGATTTTCTTCAT
TTTTGAGGTTTTTTTTATCGGGAAATGAAAGAAATATACAAGAAAAATGCAAAATGTTTATTAAAAACTG
AAATTAGTATTTCTCGGAGTTTTAGGCATTTTCAGTTACTTTTTAATAAAGATTTTGCATTTTTCTTGTA
TATTTCTTTCATTTTCCGATTAAAAAACCCCAAAAATGAAGAAAATCAGTGAAATAATGAAAATTAATTC
AAATAACTAATGAAAATAATGCAAGCGCGCTCCAACCAACGAGTTCAATTGGCGGTAATTCAAATATAAT
TAGGTGAAAACTGAGATTTTTTCAATTTTCAAAAAATCATATAACATCTAGACAATTTTTTTGAATTTTT
TTATCATGATATTCGGTCATTGTGTCCCCATAGGCATGTTTTAAAGCAATTTCCACCTTTAAATAAAATC
GAGAAAAAATGGCGTCAAAAGACATATGTAAAAGCTGTTTCTCTTTGTATATTCACACAGAATATAGCCC
GATTTTGGAGGTGAAAAACCGGTTTTTTTGTATTCTTTACGCCACATAAAGTGATATGGAAGAGAAAATC
GACATATTTATGTACTTGGAGTACGAGTACATTGGAGAAAAAGGGTGAACTACTGGAAAATCTGGGAAAT
TTCAGAAAAAAATTCCGAAAAATCTTTTTTGCTGAAAAAAAAATTTGTTCGAAATTTGGGAAATACTGGA
AAATTTTCATCAAAATTAAAGCGATTTTTAACGTTTTTGCTTGGGAGATACTATTTGTAATTTTAATGTT
TGGTGAGGACAACAGAAATGACCTTCAGCGTACGGAAAACGATTAAAAGACACATTTGAATCGAAAATAG
CGTGAAAAACATGAAAATATCGGAAAAATAGCTTTAAAATTGGATTTGAAAGCAAAAAATGTATCAAAAA
TCGAGAAAAATGCTTGAAAAAGTTGAAAAACTCAAACAAAAAATCAAAAAAGGTTTTTTTAAAAATCTGT
GAGTATCGCAACGAAAGCACAACTTGAGGCATGCGCCTTTAAACCAACCGTAACCAAATTCGGAGGCAAA
AAAAGATTTCTCGCTGTTTTTTCAGTTTTAAAATCACTTTTCACGTTTCTTTTCGCAGTAATTCGTTTGC
AAAACATCTGAAAAAATTTTATTTTATAAGAAATTATATAAAAATCGCTATAAATTGAGTTTTTGCCCCC
AAATTCAGCACGGAGCACTTCTCAATTAAATATAATTTTATTTTTTAACATTGAAAGCTTTCATAAAATT
GAGCTTTGTTTGTAAATAATCAGTGAAAAAACACAGAAATCTTCAAAAAATAAAGAAAAAGTTTTTAAAA
ATCTGTGAGTCCCGCAACGAAAATAAAACTTTAGGCATGCGCCTTTAAACCAACCGTAACCAAATTCGGC
GGCAAAAATGGATTTCTCGCCGTTTTTTCAGTTTTACAATCACTTTTTAGGTTTCTTTTTGCAGTATTTC
GTTTCCCAAACAATTAAAAATCAAATTTTCTTTTCCAGATGGCTCAAACAAAGCCGATTGCCGAGCAAAT
GGGATCCCCCGGGCTGCAGGAATTCGATATCAAGCTTATCGATACCGTCGACCTCGAGGGGGCGGTACCG
GTAGAAAAAATGAGTAAAGGAGAAGAACTTTTCACTGGAGTTGTCCCAATTCTTGTTGAATTAGATGGTG
ATGTTAATGGGCACAAATTTTCTGTCAGTGGAGAGGGTGAAGGTGATGCAACATACGGAAAACTTACCCT
TAAATTTATTTGCACTACTGGAAAACTACCTGTTCCATGGGTAAGTTTAAACATATATATACTAACTAAC
CCTGATTATTTAAATTTTCAGCCAACACTTGTCACTACTTTCTGTTATGGTGTTCAATGCTTCTCGAGAT
ACCCAGATCATATGAAACGGCATGACTTTTTCAAGAGTGCCATGCCCGAAGGTTATGTACAGGAAAGAAC
TATATTTTTCAAAGATGACGGGAACTACAAGACACGTAAGTTTAAACAGTTCGGTACTAACTAACCATAC
ATATTTAAATTTTCAGGTGCTGAAGTCAAGTTTGAAGGTGATACCCTTGTTAATAGAATCGAGTTAAAAG
GTATTGATTTTAAAGAAGATGGAAACATTCTTGGACACAAATTGGAATACAACTATAACTCACACAATGT
ATACATCATGGCAGACAAACAAAAGAATGGAATCAAAGTTGTAAGTTTAAACATGATTTTACTAACTAAC
TAATCTGATTTAAATTTTCAGAACTTCAAAATTAGACACAACATTGAAGATGGAAGCGTTCAACTAGCAG
ACCATTATCAACAAAATACTCCAATTGGCGATGGCCCTGTCCTTTTACCAGACAACCATTACCTGTCCAC
ACAATCTGCCCTTTCGAAAGATCCCAACGAAAAGAGAGACCACATGGTCCTTCTTGAGTTTGTAACAGCT
GCTGGGATTACACATGGCATGGATGAACTATACAAATGCCCGGGGGATCGGTGGAGCTCCACCGGTGGCG
GCCGCTCTAGAACTAGTATGAGAGAGATCGTCCACGTGCAAGCCGGACAATGCGGAAACCAAATCGGATC
CAAATTCTGGGAGGTCATCTCCGACGAGCACGGAATCCAGCCAGACGGAACCTTCAAGGGAGAGACGGAT
CTCCAGCTTGAGCGCATTGACGTCTACTACAACGAAGCCAACAGTGAGTTTTTAAAATTTTCTGGAGATT
TCGAAATCGTTTAGTTGGAATGATTAATTAATTAAATTTTTTCAGACGGAAAGTATGTGCCACGCGCCGT
GTTGGTCGATCTCGAACCAGGAACCATGGATTCTGTCCGCTCTGGACCATTCGGCCAGCTGTTCCGTCCT
GACAACTTTGTGTTCGGACAAAGCGGAGCCGGAAACAACTGGGCCAAGGGTCACTACACAGAAGGAGCTG
AGCTTGTCGACAATGTGCTTGACGTGATCCGCAAGGAAGCCGAAGGATGCGATTGTCTTCAAGGATTCCA
ACTCACTCACTCTCTCGGAGGAGGAACCGGATCTGGAATGGGAACACTTCTCATCTCCAAAATCCGCGAA
GAGTACCCAGACAGAATCATGAGCTCATTCTCGGTTGTACCATCGCCAAAGGTGTCCGACACAGTTGTAG
AACCATACAATGCCACCCTCTCCGTCCACCAGCTTGTTGAGAACACCGATGAGACCTACTGCATTGACAA
CGAGGCCCTCTACGACATCTGCTACCGTACCCTCAAACTCACCAACCCAACCTACGGTGATTTGAACCAT
CTTGGTAAGTTATTATTTCTTGTTCAAGTTTAAGTTATGCACAAGTTACCCAAATTGAAACCTAATAATT
ACAATTTTCAGTATCCCTCACCATGTCCGGAGTTACCACCTGTCTCCGATTCCCAGGACAGCTCAATGCC
GATCTCCGCAAGCTTGCCGTCAACATGGTTCCATTCCCACGTCTTCACTTCTTCATGCCAGGATTCGCAC
CACTTTCCGCCAAGGGAACCCAGGCTTACCGTGCCCTTACCGTCGCCGAGCTCACCCAACAAATGTTCGA
TGCCAAGAACATGATGGCTGCCTGTGACCCAAGACACGGACGTTACCTGACCGTGGCCGCTATGTTCCGT
GGACGCATGTCGATGAGAGAGGTTGACGAGCAAATGCTCAACGTTCAGAACAAGAACTCGTCCTACTTCG
TCGAATGGATCCCGAACAACGTCAAGACCGCCGTTTGTGACATCCCACCAAGAGGACTCAAGATGGCTGC
CACCTTCGTTGGAAACTCGACCGCTATCCAAGAGCTTTTCAAGCGTATCTCAGAGCAGTTCACTGGTAAG
AAATTTGAAACTATCATCCAGTATCAGTTTTAAAAACGTTATTTTTTCAGCTATGTTCCGCCGCAAGGCT
TTCCTCCATTGGTACACTGGAGAAGGAATGGACGAGATGGAGTTCACCGAAGCCGAGAGCAACATGAACG
ATCTCATCTCAGAATACCAACAATACCAAGAAGCAACTGCCGAAGACGACGTCGACGGATACGCTGAGGG
AGAAGCTGGAGAGACTTACGAATCGGAGCAATAAACTAGTGGATCCTAATTTTGCCGTATTTTCCATATT
TTGTTTTGTATATTTATCCACTCACCCCCTCTCTTTGTCCTGTGAATGAACTTGTGCCAANAAAAGCCAN
AAAATAATTTACTTTTTTTAAAGACATATTAAAACTTGAAAACTTGGAACAATACGGTGCGAAAGCGAAA
CAGAGACAGAAAAATGAACAAAGAGATCCGTGAAAAGTGAACGATGATTTAGGCTTCTTGTTGGGCGGCG
TGGATGAGAGTGATGTTGTCTCCTTTGAGAAGAATTCTGCCGATCTTGTTGCGTCCCTTCGTCTTCATGT
TCACCTCCTCGGCTTCGTCGAACACGACATTCATGAACTCGTCGAATCCGATGATGTAGCCCTCGAGACG
GTGGGTGACATCCTCGTACAACCAGATTTGGACCCGAGTGCGGTTTTGGAGATATCTGAAATTTGGGAAA
TTGTTTTCTACTGATTAGTGAAAAAATATTACCTGAAGATGAGGTTCACAGGCTGAACCATCACTTTGTT
GAGCTTTCTCGTCGACATTTTTGCGGGATGATCTGTAAAAATCAATATATTTNTTTGAAAGACACAAATT
TTTAAGATAAATATCAAGAAAACTCGATTTTAGCAGCTATTTAAGCTCAAAAACTACAATTTATGGCTTT
AAAACATAATTTTTCACATTTTACATAAATTTCAACGAAAAAAAATGCCAAAAAACTTCAAATTTGAGCA
GAAATCGGCTATTTTCTCGACAAAAATAATTTCGAAAATTCGTTCAAAAAAGATGAGTACGCAAGCACCG
TGACGCACAGTTGCGGACTTTGTAAACCGTACCCCTGCATAAAAAGGCGGAATTTTGAATTTAATAAAAT
GCAGTTTAGAACAAAGAAAAGCACGGAGAGAATTGTGATAACTAATTATTTGTATTTAATTTTAAATACT
ACATAAAACTGAAGATTGGAACGAGTTAAAGCTGGTATTTGCGGTTTATAGCCCCAAAAGTTAAGGCTTG
TTAGGCAATTATCGATAAAAACAACGAGAAATTCGTGAAATCGGCAAAAATTTATAGAAAACGTTTGAAT
TAAATTAAATTTACGCTTTTGCCGCCAACACCTATCGAGACCCTAGTTATAGGGGCGGAGCGTCANTGGG
AGCGCGCTTGCAACTCGATTTCAAAAAGTTTCGCTGTTTGTACAACATTCTCAGTTGTTCTTAATCAGTT
AAATAAGTTTCAAAATTTTNNCAAAATCATAAAACACAGTTAATGCTAAATTAAAGTCTAAAAANATCAG
GTGATAAGGGGTTTGGACGACCAAAAAGCGACCTTCGCTCGAAAATTGATAAACTAACTACACTTTTTCC
GGAAAAATGATGGAAAAATCCTGATTTTCTTCGTTGAATCAATTTTTGTTTCATTTTTAACACTTTCACA
TGANNAATATTTCAGTTAAAATGCTCAAGCTAATTGGGTTTCTTATAATTTTGGGTCTCGCAACGGCCGA
CAAGTGCTCAGATTGTTTGGCTCAGGGGAAACAGTGAGTTGGAAGCTTACAATTCTGAGAATTCGTATTG
CGCAGCTTATTTGACGCGCAAAATATGAAATATCACGTAGCGAAAACTACAGTAATTCTTTAAATAAGAC
TACTGTAGTGCCTATGTCGATTTACTGCCTCAACTTTCTTAATCAAGCTCGTAAATCGACACCAGCTCTA
CAGTAGTCATAGTTTTCGCTACGAGATATTTTGCGCGTCAAATATGGTGTGCAATACGCATTTTCAGAAT
TTTATGTTCTCGTAATATACCTTTTTTCAGCTGGTGTGTTACTGTAAATGCATGTGGATTTACGCCATGT
GTCACTACAATTACAGTGAGTTTTTTNTGAAGANAAAAAAAATTACCCATTTGATCGCCAATTCCATTTT
TCAAAAATCAATAAAAAAAAAAAATTTCGGCGATCAGAAACGTTACAGAAAGCCCTAAACTGCCCGGAAC
TACCAGATAAAGCCCACGCTTACGATGATTCATTTATGAGGAATAAGGTATTGATCACACATTCTGCTGC
CTACAATATGGACCCACAAAAGTGTTTTACGTAGGTTCACCTTCTAGATAAACCTTAAAAATCGATACTT
TCAGTAGTAAAATGCCTTCGATGAAAGTTTCCAAAACAGTTAATGTCAATTGTGATAGATATGGGNCCAA
GTGNAGTTGTTTTATTAGCCCACGGATTTCTGGCTTCCCTCATAAATTGAAAAGGAAGAGATTGCCGAAC
TAGACCATTTTGGCTCGGCGCGTTGCGTGTCACGTCGCGGCTCGATTGTAAAACTAAATGTATTGGTCCG
TGTGGAGTACACGACTTTCCCTTTCCGGCAGGCGATTGTCAATGGAGCGCGAAAAATTCAATGAGGAAGG
CCAGAACCCCGTGTCTGTAGTTTTCTCAAAAAGTGGCAAAAACTCAATAATTGCCAATTTTTGACTGCCA
ATAAAAATTTCACTAAATTTATTAAATTTATTTTAAGTTTTATTGAAATTNTTTTTAAAATTTCCCCACT
GGCGCTAAAAAATCCAATTTTCAGAAGCAATGTGCTTCAGCTTCACGGCCATAGATACTGTCCAAAAAGT
GATTGCAATGACGTTTAGAGGGACAGAAGGAGCAGCTCAATTGTCTGAAGAAATTTTGGATTTCTTCCAG
TAAGTTCGGGAAATGGCAATTTAAAGTTTAATTGGATTTTTGTATTTTTTCTTCTCACGACTACAGTTTT
GCACATTTTTATGTTATAAAAAACCAAAAAAAAATTTTTTTGCCNTTTTTTCTCAGCTTACCACAAAACA
ATTTCGACCAAAAATAAATTGAAAAAATTAAAAAATTTTTTGCACGGTTTTCGGACTCAAAAAAAGCTGA
ATGTTCCTGGAACTATTTGTAAAATTCAAAATTCAAAATTTTCACGAATTCTCTAAAAGGTTCCAGCAAA
TTCCACAACTTTCTTGAATTTTTCAAAAAAGTTCTTGAGCATTCAACAATTATTTTTGGAATTTTCCAAA
GGTTACAGGACGTTCCAATTTTTCAAAAAAATTTCTCGCAAAAAATNNGTTTTCTCAGAAAATTTGAATT
TCCCTCCACATAAAAGATTGTTCTCAAAAAATTTGCAAACACACATTTTCAGCNGGAAAAAAGGCGTTCT
TCGACTCTGGAAGTGTATTCGAATATGGTACCCAGCTTTTGTTCCCTTTAGTGAGGGTTAATTCCGAGCT
TGGCGTAATCATGGTCATAGCTGTTTCCTGTGTGAAATTGTTATCCGCTCACAATTCCACACAACATAGG
AGCCGGAAGCATAAAGTGTAAAGCCTGGGGTGCCTAATGAGTGAGGTAACTCACATTAATTGCGTTGCGC
TCACTGCCCGCTTTCCAGTCGGGAAACCTGTCGTGCCAGCTGCATTAATGAATCGGCCAACGCGCGGGGA
GAGGCGGTTTGCGTATTGGGCGCTCTTCCGCTTCCTCGCTCACTGACTCGCTGCGCTCGGTCGTTCGGCT
GCGGCGAGCGGTATCAGCTCACTCAAAGGCGGTAATACGGTTATCCACAGAATCAGGGGATAACGCAGGA
AAGAACATGTGAGCAAAAGGCCAGCAAAAGGCCAGGAACCGTAAAAAGGCCGCGTTGCTGGCGTTTTTCC
ATAGGCTCGGCCCCCCTGACGAGCATCACAAAAATCGACGCTCAAGTCAGAGGTGGCGAAACCCGACAGG
ACTATAAAGATACCAGGCGTTCCCCCCTGGAAGCTCCCTCGTGCGCTCTCCTGTTCCGACCCTGCCGCTT
ACCGGATACCTGTCCGCCTTTCTCCCTTCGGGAAGCGTGGCGCTTTCTCAATGCTCACGCTGTAGGTATC
TCAGTTCGGTGTAGGTCGTTCGCTCCAAGCTGGGCTGTGTGCACGAACCCCCCGTTCAGCCCGACCGCTG
CGCCTTATCCGGTAACTATCGTCTTGAGTCCAACCCGGTAAGACACGACTTATCGCCACTGGCAGCAGCC
ACTGGTAACAGGATTAGCAGAGCGAGGTATGTAGGCGGTGCTACAGAGTTCTTGAAGTGGTGGCCTAACT
ACGGCTACACTAGAAGGACAGTATTTGGTATCTGCGCTCTGCTGAAGCCAGTTACCTTCGGAAAAAGAGT
TGGTAGCTCTTGATCCGGCAAACAAACCACCGCTGGTAGCGGTGGTTTTTTTGTTTGCAAGCAGCAGATT
ACGCGCAGAAAAAAAGGATCTCAAGAAGATCCTTTGATCTTTTCTACGGGGTCTGACGCTCAGTGGAACG
AAAACTCACGTTAAGGGATTTTGGTCATGAGATTATCAAAAAGGATCTTCACCTAGATCCTTTTAAATTA
AAAATGAAGTTTTAAATCAATCTAAAGTATATATGAGTAAACTTGGTCTGACAGTTACCAATGCTTAATC
AGTGAGGCACCTATCTCAGCGATCTGTCTATTTCGTTCATCCATAGTTGCCTGACTGCCCGTCGTGTAGA
TAACTACGATACGGGAGGGCTTACCATCTGGCCCCAGTGCTGCAATGATACCGCGAGACCCACGCTCACC
GGCTCCAGATTTATCAGCAATAAACCAGCCAGCCGGAAGGGCCGAGCGCAGAAGTGGTCCTGCAACTTTA
TCCGCCTCCATCCAGTCTATTAATTGTTGCCGGGAAGCTAGAGTAAGTAGTTCGCCAGTTAATAGTTTGC
GCAACGTTGTTGCCATTGCTACAGGCATCGTGGTGTCACGCTCGTCGTTTGGTATGGCTTCATTCAGCTC
CGGTTCCCAACGATCAAGGCGAGTTACATGATCCCCCATGTTGTGAAAAAAAGCGGTTAGCTCCTTCGGT
CCTCCGATCGTTGTCAGAAGTAAGTTGGCCGCAGTGTTATCACTCATGCTTATGGCAGCACTGCATAATT
CTCTTACTGTCATGCCATCCGTAAGATGCTTTTCTGTGACTGGTGAGTACTCAACCAAGTCATTCTGAGA
ATAGTGTATGCGGCGACCGAGTTGCTCTTGCCCGGCGTCAATACGGGATAATACCGCGCCACATAGCAGA
ACTTTAAAAGTGCTCATCATTGGAAAACGTTCTTCGGGGCGAAAACTCTCAAGGATCTTACCGCTGTTGA
GATCCAGTTCGATGTAACCCACTCGTGCACCCAACTGATCTTCAGCATCTTTTACTTTCACCAGCGTTTC
TGGGTGAGCAAAAACAGGAAGGCAAAATGCCGCAAAAAAGGGAATAAGGGCGACACGGAAATGTTGAATA
CTCATACTCTTCCTTTTTCAATATTATTGAAGCATTTATCAGGGTTATTGTCTCATGAGCGGATACATAT
TTGAATGTATTTAGAAAAATAAACAAATAGGGGTTCCGCGCACATTTCCCCGAAAAGTGCCACCTG
Features (pLannotate 1.2.2; 18 found; start..end, strand, type, name):
      1..456     -  rep_origin     f1 ori (sequence partly withheld): f1 bacteriophage origin of replication; arrow indicates direction of (+) strand synthesis
    461..618     -  CDS            lacZα (fragment): LacZα fragment of β-galactosidase; lacZ fragment
    621..639     +  promoter       T7 promoter: promoter for bacteriophage T7 RNA polymerase
    648..671     +  misc_feature   MCS (fragment): pBluescript multiple cloning site
   4168..4228    +  misc_feature   MCS (fragment): pBluescript multiple cloning site
   4249..5109    +  CDS            sg25: sg25 is a basic (constitutively fluorescent) green fluorescent protein published in 1997, derived from Aequorea victoria.
   5139..5163    +  misc_feature   MCS (fragment): pBluescript multiple cloning site
   5164..6717    +  CDS            tbb-2: TBB2_CAEEL - Experimental evidence at protein level: Swiss-Prot protein existence level 1. Tubulin is the major constituent of microtubules. It binds two moles of GTP, one at an exchangeable site on the beta chain and one at a non-exchangeable site on the alpha chain. From Caenorhabditis elegans.
   6963..7166    -  CDS            SNRPE (fragment): RUXE_HUMAN - Experimental evidence at protein level: Swiss-Prot protein existence level 1. Plays role in pre-mRNA splicing as core component of the SMN- Sm complex that mediates spliceosomal snRNP assembly and as component of the spliceosomal U1, U2, U4 and U5 small nuclear ribonucleoproteins (snRNPs), the building blocks of the spliceosome (PubMed:11991638, PubMed:18984161, PubMed:23246290, PubMed:19325628, PubMed:23333303, PubMed:25555158, PubMed:26912367, PubMed:28502770, PubMed:28781166, PubMed:28076346). Component of both the pre-catalytic spliceosome B complex and activated spliceosome C
   7208..7264    -  CDS            snr-6 (fragment): RUXE_CAEEL - Protein inferred from homology: Swiss-Prot protein existence level 3. Associated with the spliceosome snRNP U1, U2, U4/U6 and U5. From Caenorhabditis elegans.
   9951..9969    -  promoter       T3 promoter: promoter for bacteriophage T3 RNA polymerase
  10012..10034   -  protein_bind   lac operator (fragment): The lac repressor binds to the lac operator to inhibit transcription in E. coli. This inhibition can be relieved by adding lactose or isopropyl-β-D-thiogalactopyranoside (IPTG). lac repressor encoded by lacI
  10038..10068   -  promoter       lac promoter: promoter for the E. coli lac operon
  10083..10104   -  protein_bind   CAP binding site: CAP binding activates transcription in the presence of cAMP. E. coli catabolite activator protein
  10117..10209   -  CDS            lacI (fragment): lac repressor; lacI; The lac repressor binds to the lac operator to inhibit transcription in E. coli. This inhibition can be relieved by adding lactose or isopropyl-β-D-thiogalactopyranoside (IPTG).
  10392..10980   -  rep_origin     ori: high-copy-number ColE1/pMB1/pBR322/pUC origin of replication
  11151..12011   -  CDS            AmpR: β-lactamase; bla; confers resistance to ampicillin, carbenicillin, and related antibiotics
  12012..12116   -  promoter       AmpR promoter: bla
