[The description below was written by a language model from this plasmid's Addgene catalogue record and pLannotate feature annotations shown in this document.]
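Description:
pJH4.66 is a C. elegans expression plasmid built on a first-generation pie-1 vector, carrying a GFP–beta-tubulin fusion. The bacterial portion resembles pBluescript. It has a high-copy ColE1/pUC origin, an f1 phage origin, an ampicillin resistance gene with its bla promoter, remnants of the lacZα/lac promoter region, and T7 and T3 promoters flanking fragments of the multiple cloning site. The plasmid is propagated in E. coli under ampicillin selection. The record lists no worm selection or rescue marker.

The payload is an Aequorea-derived GFP coding sequence followed, after a short polylinker remnant, by a beta-tubulin open reading frame, which places GFP at the N terminus of tubulin as the catalogue states. The catalogue links the insert to tbb-1, whereas the automated annotation matches the coding sequence to C. elegans TBB-2. These two beta-tubulin genes encode similar proteins, and the record does not settle which is present.

About 3.5 kb upstream of GFP and about 3 kb downstream of tubulin are unannotated. In a pie-1 vector these regions would be expected to hold pie-1 promoter and 3′ genomic sequences that drive maternal germline expression, but the feature table does not label them. The small downstream matches to snr-6/SNRPE on the opposite strand are most likely a neighbouring gene carried within that genomic flank, not a designed element.

A construct of this kind is used to label microtubules in the germline and early embryo for live imaging. This fits the associated study of RNA granule behaviour in C. elegans embryos.
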