Addgene plasmid #26951: pJH4.66
Depositing lab: Geraldine Seydoux. Depositing organization: Johns Hopkins University and School of Medicine. Publication: Processing bodies and germ granules are distinct RNA granules that interact in C. elegans embryos. Gallo CM, Munro E, Rasoloson D, Merritt C, Seydoux G. Dev Biol. 2008 Nov 1. 323(1):76-87. 10.1016/j.ydbio.2008.07.008 PubMed 18692039.
Backbone
  Vector backbone: pie-1
  Vector type: Worm Expression
Growth in bacteria
  Bacterial resistance: Ampicillin, 100 μg/mL
  Growth temperature: 37°C
  Growth strain: DH5alpha
  Copy number: Unknown
Gene/Insert
  Gene/Insert name: beta-tubulin
  Species: C. elegans (nematode)
  Entrez Gene: tbb-1
  Tag / fusion protein: GFP (N terminal on insert)
  Cloning method: Restriction Enzyme
  Sequencing primers: 5′ n/a
Terms and licenses: Academic/Nonprofit Terms; Industry Terms: Not Available to Industry
Depositor comments: 1st generation pie-1 vector
How to cite: pJH4.66 was a gift from Geraldine Seydoux (Addgene plasmid # 26951 ; http://n2t.net/addgene:26951 ; RRID:Addgene_26951)
