>Addgene plasmid #26951 | pJH4.66 | addgene partial sequence | sequence record 33362 | 26951 with GFP-F
CATCTCCGACGAGCACGGAATCCAGCCAGACGGAACCTTCAAGGGAGAGACGGATCTCCAGCTTGAGCGC
ATTGACGTCTACTACAACGAAGCCAACAGTGAGTTTTTAAAATTTTCTGGAGATTTCGAAATCGTTTANT
TGGAATGANTAATTAATTAAATTTTTTCAGACGGAAAGTATGTGCCACGCGCCGTGTTGGTCGATCTCGA
ACCAGGAACCATGGATTCTGTCCGCTCTGGACCATTCGGCCAGCTGTTCCGTCCTGACAACTTTGTGTTC
GGACAAAGCGGAGCCGGAAACAACTGGGCCAAGGGTCACTACACAGAAGGAGCTGAGCTTGTCGACAATG
TGCTTGACGTGATCCGCAAGGAAGCCGAA
